Addgene plasmid #16248: pNeuLite PEA3 mt
Depositing lab: Mien-Chie Hung. Depositing organization: University of Texas MD Anderson Cancer Center. Publication: The ets protein PEA3 suppresses HER-2/neu overexpression and inhibits tumorigenesis. Xing X, Wang SC, Xia W, Zou Y, Shao R, Kwong KY, Yu Z, Zhang S, Miller S, Huang L, Hung MC. Nat Med. 2000 Feb . 6(2):189-95. 10.1038/72294 PubMed 10655108.
Backbone
  Vector backbone: pGL2-basic
  Backbone manufacturer: Promega
  Backbone size w/o insert (bp): 5600
  Vector type: Mammalian Expression, Luciferase
Growth in bacteria
  Bacterial resistance: Ampicillin, 100 μg/mL
  Growth temperature: 37°C
  Growth strain: DH5alpha
  Copy number: High Copy
Gene/Insert
  Gene/Insert name: Her-2/neu promoter (alt name: Her2)
  Species: H. sapiens (human)
  Mutation: PEA3 mt: PEA3 motif AGGAAG changed to AGCTCG
  Entrez Gene: ERBB2 (a.k.a. CD340, HER-2, HER-2/neu, HER2, MLN 19, MLN-19, NEU, NGL, TKR1, VSCN2, c-ERB-2, c-ERB2, p185(erbB2))
  Tag / fusion protein: Luciferase (C terminal on backbone)
  Cloning method: Restriction Enzyme; 5′ cloning site BamHI (unknown if destroyed); 3′ cloning site BglII (unknown if destroyed)
  Sequencing primers: 5′ na; 3′ LucNrev
Terms and licenses: Academic/Nonprofit Terms; Industry Terms: Not Available to Industry
Depositor comments: HER-2 promoter with PEA3 binding site mutated (see pNeuLite for wildtype information).
How to cite: pNeuLite PEA3 mt was a gift from Mien-Chie Hung (Addgene plasmid # 16248 ; http://n2t.net/addgene:16248 ; RRID:Addgene_16248)
