[The description below was written by a language model from this plasmid's Addgene catalogue record.]
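Description:
pNeuLite PEA3 mt is a mammalian luciferase reporter plasmid built on the promoterless pGL2-basic backbone (about 5.6 kb without insert). It is propagated in E. coli as a high-copy plasmid under ampicillin selection. The record lists no mammalian selection marker, which fits a construct intended for transient transfection reporter assays.

The insert is the human HER-2/neu (ERBB2) promoter, cloned by restriction enzyme cloning between BamHI and BglII sites upstream of the backbone's firefly luciferase coding sequence, so that luciferase output reports transcriptional activity of the promoter fragment. It is not recorded whether either site survived cloning, and the length and exact boundaries of the promoter fragment are also not stated. In this variant, the binding motif for the ets-family transcription factor PEA3 within the promoter has been disrupted by a three-base substitution in the core of the hexamer, which is designed to abolish recognition by PEA3. The "luciferase tag" listed in the catalogue entry is best understood as the downstream reporter gene rather than a protein fusion, since the insert is a promoter rather than a coding sequence.

The plasmid is the mutant counterpart of the wild-type pNeuLite reporter. Comparing the two allows an effect on HER-2/neu promoter activity to be attributed to the PEA3 site. This matches the associated study, which examined PEA3-mediated suppression of HER-2/neu overexpression and tumorigenesis. No feature table accompanies the record, so other backbone elements cannot be confirmed here.
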