>Addgene plasmid #16248 | pNeuLite PEA3 mt | addgene partial sequence | sequence record 22522 | EBV-rev 5'-GTGGTTTGTCCAAACTCATC-3'
GTTAGTTGGATCGTCGACGATGCCCTTGAGAGCCTTCAACCCAGTCAGCTCCTTCCGGTGGGCGCGGGGC
ATGACTATCGTCGCCGCACTTATGACTGTCTTCTTTATCATGCAACTCGTAGGACAGGTGCCGGCAGCGC
TCTTCCGCTTCCTCGCTCACTGACTCGCTGCGCTCGGTCGTTCGGCTGCGGCGAGCGGTATCAGCTCACT
CAAAGGCGGTAATACGGTTATCCACAGAATCAGGGGATAACGCAGGAAAGAACATGTGAGCAAAAGGCCA
GCAAAAGGCCAGGAACCGTAAAAAGGCCGCGTTGCTGGCGTTTTTCCATAGGCTCCGCCCCCCTGACGAG
CATCACAAAAATCGACGCTCAAGTCAGAGGTGGCGAAACCCGACAGGACTATAAAGATACCAGGCGTTTC
CCCCTGGAAGCTCCCTCGTGCGCTCTCCTGTTCCGACCCTGCCGCTTACCGGATACCTGTCCGCCTTTCT
CCCTTCGGGAAGCGTGGCGCTTTCTCATAGCTCACGCTGTAGGTATCTCAGTTCGGTGTAGGTCGTTCGC
TCCAAGCTGGGCTGTGTGCACGAACCCCCCGTTCAGCCCGACCGCTGCGCCTTATCCGGTAACTATCGTC
TTGAGTCCAACCCGGTAAGACACGACTTATCGCCACTGGCAGCAGCCACTGGTAACAGGATTAGCAGAGC
GAGGTATGTAGGCGGTGCTACAGAGTTCTTGAAGTGGTGGCCTAACTACGGCTACACTAGAAGAACAGTA
TTTGGTATCTGCGCTCTGCTGAAGCCAGTTACN
